>Addgene plasmid #113115 | Gata4-GFP donor | addgene full sequence | sequence record 217821 | Addgene NGS Result
CGAGGTCGACGGTATCGATAAGCTTGATATCGAATTCCAGACTGTGACTACAGCAGAGCCCCTGGGTAAC
CTCCCTCATCCTGTGTGGCAGGCACAGGAAGAACAGGCACTGGGTTCAGTGGAGTAGCCCTCAACCCCTA
AGTGGAAATCCAGAAAAGTAAATTCCATAGCAGAATCTGTTCTGGAGAGCACAGGGCATTTTTAATCTCG
ACTCATCCCAAGCAGTGTGGCTATCCACACTTCACTACAGAGAAATTAACACAGTTAATTATGAGTTGGC
GTCCCAGAACCCTCTGGCAGTATCCTGCAATATATAGTATTTGCATTTAAGAAGCAGTATCAAGAGTGTA
GAATCCCAAAATACAACGTGGTCTCCAGGATCGCCTCTCCTGGATCTAGGGTCGTGAGGGAATCAGAGAC
TTTTGAAAAGGTTCCCTTGAGGCTGGTGATGCAGCTCGGTGGGTAGGGTGCTTACTTAGCATGCACAAAG
TCCTGGCTTCAGCCCCCAGCATTCCATAAACCGGGCATGGCGGCAGAGGCTTGTAAACCCAGCCCTTGGG
AGGCGGAGGCAGGAATGTCAGTTCAGTGGCATCCTTACCTACACAGTGAGTTTGTGACCAGCCTGGGCTG
CAGCGGTTTTTACAAGAAGGTAAAATGGTCTCCTTGGGATTTTGATGCTTCTGCCCTATTTTGAGAACTG
CTCCACCCCCCAACCCAGCAAGTATAAAAAAGGCCTCTGTCCCTGTAGCTGGACTGGGTCTCCTGACTCT
GCCTCCTCCTTTGCAGGTCCTGCTGGTGAGACCCTCCCTCCCTCCAGTGGTGCCTCCAGCGGTAACTCCA
GCAATGCCACTAGCAGCAGCAGCAGCAGTGAAGAGATGCGCCCCATCAAGACAGAGCCCGGGCTGTCATC
TCACTATGGGCACAGCAGCTCCATGTCCCAGGTGGGCAGGGGGACGGAGTTGATCCCAGTAGCCAGTCTT
GCCTTGGGAAATGAGCTGTAGACTGGCCCTAAGCTATTGGCCTCCAAGCAGCCCAGCCTCTGAGCCCTTG
GTACCTCTTGTCCAGCTCCACTGATTTAGACACAAAGAATATCACAGGCTTAAGGTTTAGCGCCTTCCTG
TGCTGGGTGGGGCCTTTGGGAACAAGGAGAAGGACTCAGGGACTGCACCCGGGGTGCATGTGGCAGATAG
TACAACTGCTCCCTGAGTCAGTCTTGAGTGTTGGGGTTGGAAGCAGATTTGGACTCTAGAGCTTGCAGAG
CTTTGAGCCTAGCCTTGAAGGATTTTCAGAGGAGGAGGCAGGAAGACGGTGTGAGCATGTCATAGACTTG
GGAACCACAGAGGGTGGGAAGCTGTTTTCATGAGCTCTAGGTTCCCGAGAGCCTCCGAGTGGCCCTACAA
GGGACCGTGCCCTCTTGCAGGTCTGATGGCACCTCTGTTCCTCTGCCTTTTAGGGGATGAGGAAGTCACA
GGTTCCCTTTCCCAGCACTGCCACCCAATGGTTGAGAATTCTACCATCAGAGTAAACTAGAGAGAACCTG
GCTCCACAGAAGTGAGAGTGCTAGAACCCTTTCAGGTGGAGCGGGTGACCTCAGTTGGACCCAGAAGACC
TCTATCTGACCAGGGAGTGGTGATAAGAGTGTCTCCTGTGGCTGCCAGAGCTTTCTGAGAAAGCACAGCA
GCACAAAACTCCTGGGTTGTACCTCTGGTTACAGTGCTCAGAAGCCAACGTGGAAGCACACAGACCCTCT
GCGGCTGGACCCTAGGGCCTAGGGAAGCAGCTAGTCTTACTCCCTCATTCCCTCCCCAACCCTGGTCCTC
GGATCTCCAGGAGCATCCTATGGCTCACTGTGCTCTCTGCCTTCCAGACATTCAGTACTGTGTCCGGCCA
CGGGCCCTCCATCCATCCAGTGCTGTCTGCTCTGAAGCTGTCCCCACAAGGCTATGCATCTCCTGTCACT
CAGACATCGCAGGCCAGCTCCAAGCAGGACTCTTGGAACAGCCTGGTCCTGGCTGACAGTCATGGGGACA
TAATCACCGCGGAATTCATGGTGAGCAAGGGCGAGGAGCTGTTCACCGGGGTGGTGCCCATCCTGGTCGA
GCTGGACGGCGACGTAAACGGCCACAAGTTCAGCGTGTCCGGCGAGGGCGAGGGCGATGCCACCTACGGC
AAGCTGACCCTGAAGTTCATCTGCACCACCGGCAAGCTGCCCGTGCCCTGGCCCACCCTCGTGACCACCC
TGACCTACGGCGTGCAGTGCTTCAGCCGCTACCCCGACCACATGAAGCAGCACGACTTCTTCAAGTCCGC
CATGCCCGAAGGCTACGTCCAGGAGCGCACCATCTTCTTCAAGGACGACGGCAACTACAAGACCCGCGCC
GAGGTGAAGTTCGAGGGCGACACCCTGGTGAACCGCATCGAGCTGAAGGGCATCGACTTCAAGGAGGACG
GCAACATCCTGGGGCACAAGCTGGAGTACAACTACAACAGCCACAACGTCTATATCATGGCCGACAAGCA
GAAGAACGGCATCAAGGTGAACTTCAAGATCCGCCACAACATCGAGGACGGCAGCGTGCAGCTCGCCGAC
CACTACCAGCAGAACACCCCCATCGGCGACGGCCCCGTGCTGCTGCCCGACAACCACTACCTGAGCACCC
AGTCCGCCCTGAGCAAAGACCCCAACGAGAAGCGCGATCACATGGTCCTGCTGGAGTTCGTGACCGCCGC
CGGGATCACTCTCGGCATGGACGAGCTGTACAAGTGACCCGGGTCAGCGCCCCCCCTTCCCTCTTCAAAT
TCCTGCTCGGACTTGGGACGTGGGGGCCAGCAAAGTAAAAGGCTGGGGCACCCTTGGCCAGCCCCTTTGT
CTGGGAACAACTCCTGAAGAACAACTGGGTAGAACTTGAAGTTGTTGACAATCACTTAGGGATATGGGTG
TTCCGGGTTGTTCAAACACCTTTCCAGGTGGAGCACTGGAAAAGCCTGCGTTCTTACAGAGAAGCCCACC
TTGGCTGCAAGCACAGCACAGTGAGGCAAGAGACTTCTTCCTTCCTTATTCTCCACCTGCCTGTCCAGGA
CAGACACATAATCTCCTTCACCCCAGCTCCCCACCCAGTTGTGGTGGTGGGTTTTTCTTTGTGATCCTAG
AGTGGCTGTAGGGGCGGAGGCTTCAAGACACCATCTACAGTCTGAGCAGGGTGTCTACTTGTTGTAGACT
AGACATAGAAGCCCTGCCCTTGTCCAACACTCCCCTTGCTTGAGGCATGGCACATCTCTGCATGTCCCAT
ACCAGATCTGACTCCAAAGTGCTGGGTTCAATGCAGATGTTACTGAATGCTTCCTGGGGAGATTAGGTGA
GGGGAAGGCACATCACCCATCACACAGAATAGCTTCATCAAATCGCAGCCTGGCCATGGTGCCTTCCCTT
CCTCTCCCAGGAACATCAAACCCCTTGCTCTCCAGCCTGAACATCTACCCTCTGCAAAAGTAGAGCCCAG
TTGTGCAGCTAATGCCACTAGGTGCTATATCCCAGCATCCTTTTCACCCCTTCACACACAGGGGTTCCAA
GGAGGAACAAAACCTGCTACCAAAGCAGCCTTGGTGACTATGGCTCATCTGCACCTCAGGGGGTGGGGGA
GGGCCCTCTGGAGGTTGTGTCTACAGCACAATACTGTTCCCAGGACTCTAGCTTGCTTGCCCCGAGCCTG
CCAAGCCAAGCCCTCTTAAGTCAGACAGTTACCTGGCTCTGGGACTTTCTCCAGCACAGATCCTTTGTCT
AGAAAATACAGACTGTCCCGGGGGATCCACTAGTTCTAGAGCGGCCGCCACCGCGGTGGAGCTCCAATTC
GCCCTATAGTGAGTCGTATTACGCGCGCTCACTGGCCGTCGTTTTACAACGTCGTGACTGGGAAAACCCT
GGCGTTACCCAACTTAATCGCCTTGCAGCACATCCCCCTTTCGCCAGCTGGCGTAATAGCGAAGAGGCCC
GCACCGATCGCCCTTCCCAACAGTTGCGCAGCCTGAATGGCGAATGGAAATTGTAAGCGTTAATATTTTG
TTAAAATTCGCGTTAAATTTTTGTTAAATCAGCTCATTTTTTAACCAATAGGCCGAAATCGGCAAAATCC
CTTATAAATCAAAAGAATAGACCGAGATAGGGT
[37 nt withheld, positions 4164-4200]
AAAGAACGTGGACTCCAACGTCAAAGG
[49 nt withheld, positions 4228-4276]
T
[91 nt withheld, positions 4278-4368]
G
[124 nt withheld, positions 4370-4493]
CAGGTGGCACTTTTCGGGGAAATGTGCGCGGAACCCCTATTTGTTTATTTTTCTAAATACATTCAAATAT
GTATCCGCTCATGAGACAATAACCCTGATAAATGCTTCAATAATATTGAAAAAGGAAGAGTATGAGTATT
CAACATTTCCGTGTCGCCCTTATTCCCTTTTTTGCGGCATTTTGCCTTCCTGTTTTTGCTCACCCAGAAA
CGCTGGTGAAAGTAAAAGATGCTGAAGATCAGTTGGGTGCACGAGTGGGTTACATCGAACTGGATCTCAA
CAGCGGTAAGATCCTTGAGAGTTTTCGCCCCGAAGAACGTTTTCCAATGATGAGCACTTTTAAAGTTCTG
CTATGTGGCGCGGTATTATCCCGTATTGACGCCGGGCAAGAGCAACTCGGTCGCCGCATACACTATTCTC
AGAATGACTTGGTTGAGTACTCACCAGTCACAGAAAAGCATCTTACGGATGGCATGACAGTAAGAGAATT
ATGCAGTGCTGCCATAACCATGAGTGATAACACTGCGGCCAACTTACTTCTGACAACGATCGGAGGACCG
AAGGAGCTAACCGCTTTTTTGCACAACATGGGGGATCATGTAACTCGCCTTGATCGTTGGGAACCGGAGC
TGAATGAAGCCATACCAAACGACGAGCGTGACACCACGATGCCTGTAGCAATGGCAACAACGTTGCGCAA
ACTATTAACTGGCGAACTACTTACTCTAGCTTCCCGGCAACAATTAATAGACTGGATGGAGGCGGATAAA
GTTGCAGGACCACTTCTGCGCTCGGCCCTTCCGGCTGGCTGGTTTATTGCTGATAAATCTGGAGCCGGTG
AGCGTGGGTCTCGCGGTATCATTGCAGCACTGGGGCCAGATGGTAAGCCCTCCCGTATCGTAGTTATCTA
CACGACGGGGAGTCAGGCAACTATGGATGAACGAAATAGACAGATCGCTGAGATAGGTGCCTCACTGATT
AAGCATTGGTAACTGTCAGACCAAGTTTACTCATATATACTTTAGATTGATTTAAAACTTCATTTTTAAT
TTAAAAGGATCTAGGTGAAGATCCTTTTTGATAATCTCATGACCAAAATCCCTTAACGTGAGTTTTCGTT
CCACTGAGCGTCAGACCCCGTAGAAAAGATCAAAGGATCTTCTTGAGATCCTTTTTTTCTGCGCGTAATC
TGCTGCTTGCAAACAAAAAAACCACCGCTACCAGCGGTGGTTTGTTTGCCGGATCAAGAGCTACCAACTC
TTTTTCCGAAGGTAACTGGCTTCAGCAGAGCGCAGATACCAAATACTGTTCTTCTAGTGTAGCCGTAGTT
AGGCCACCACTTCAAGAACTCTGTAGCACCGCCTACATACCTCGCTCTGCTAATCCTGTTACCAGTGGCT
GCTGCCAGTGGCGATAAGTCGTGTCTTACCGGGTTGGACTCAAGACGATAGTTACCGGATAAGGCGCAGC
GGTCGGGCTGAACGGGGGGTTCGTGCACACAGCCCAGCTTGGAGCGAACGACCTACACCGAACTGAGATA
CCTACAGCGTGAGCTATGAGAAAGCGCCACGCTTCCCGAAGGGAGAAAGGCGGACAGGTATCCGGTAAGC
GGCAGGGTCGGAACAGGAGAGCGCACGAGGGAGCTTCCAGGGGGAAACGCCTGGTATCTTTATAGTCCTG
TCGGGTTTCGCCACCTCTGACTTGAGCGTCGATTTTTGTGATGCTCGTCAGGGGGGCGGAGCCTATGGAA
AAACGCCAGCAACGCGGCCTTTTTACGGTTCCTGGCCTTTTGCTGGCCTTTTGCTCACATGTTCTTTCCT
GCGTTATCCCCTGATTCTGTGGATAACCGTATTACCGCCTTTGAGTGAGCTGATACCGCTCGCCGCAGCC
GAACGACCGAGCGCAGCGAGTCAGTGAGCGAGGAAGCGGAAGAGCGCCCAATACGCAAACCGCCTCTCCC
CGCGCGTTGGCCGATTCATTAATGCAGCTGGCACGACAGGTTTCCCGACTGGAAAGCGGGCAGTGAGCGC
AACGCAATTAATGTGAGTTAGCTCACTCATTAGGCACCCCAGGCTTTACACTTTATGCTTCCGGCTCGTA
TGTTGTGTGGAATTGTGAGCGGATAACAATTTCACACAGGAAACAGCTATGACCATGATTACGCCAAGCG
CGCAATTAACCCTCACTAAAGGGAACAAAAGCTGGGTACCGGGCCCCCCCT
Features (pLannotate 1.2.2; 16 found; start..end, strand, type, name):
    783..977     +  CDS            Gata4 (fragment): GATA4_MOUSE - Also known as Gata-4. Experimental evidence at protein level: Swiss-Prot protein existence level 1. Transcriptional activator that binds to the consensus sequence 5'-AGATAG-3' and plays a key role in cardiac development (By similarity). In cooperation with TBX5, it binds to cardiac super- enhancers and promotes cardiomyocyte gene expression, while it downregulates endocardial and endothelial gene expression (By similarity). Involved in bone morphogenetic protein (BMP)-mediated induction of cardiac-specific gene expression (By similarity). Binds to BMP response element (BMPRE) DNA
   1865..2041    +  CDS            Gata4 (fragment): GATA4_MOUSE - Also known as Gata-4. Experimental evidence at protein level: Swiss-Prot protein existence level 1. Transcriptional activator that binds to the consensus sequence 5'-AGATAG-3' and plays a key role in cardiac development (By similarity). In cooperation with TBX5, it binds to cardiac super- enhancers and promotes cardiomyocyte gene expression, while it downregulates endocardial and endothelial gene expression (By similarity). Involved in bone morphogenetic protein (BMP)-mediated induction of cardiac-specific gene expression (By similarity). Binds to BMP response element (BMPRE) DNA
   2048..2764    +  CDS            EGFP: EGFP is a basic (constitutively fluorescent) green fluorescent protein published in 1996, derived from Aequorea victoria. It is reported to be a rapidly-maturing weak dimer with moderate acid sensitivity.
   3797..3844    -  misc_feature   MCS (fragment): pBluescript multiple cloning site
   3853..3871    -  promoter       T7 promoter: promoter for bacteriophage T7 RNA polymerase
   3879..4034    +  CDS            lacZα (fragment): LacZα fragment of β-galactosidase; lacZ fragment
   4065..4493    -  rep_origin     f1 ori (sequence partly withheld): f1 bacteriophage origin of replication; arrow indicates direction of (+) strand synthesis
   4520..4624    +  promoter       AmpR promoter: bla
   4625..5485    +  CDS            AmpR: β-lactamase; bla; confers resistance to ampicillin, carbenicillin, and related antibiotics
   5656..6244    +  rep_origin     ori: high-copy-number ColE1/pMB1/pBR322/pUC origin of replication
   6427..6519    +  CDS            lacI (fragment): lac repressor; lacI; The lac repressor binds to the lac operator to inhibit transcription in E. coli. This inhibition can be relieved by adding lactose or isopropyl-β-D-thiogalactopyranoside (IPTG).
   6532..6553    +  protein_bind   CAP binding site: CAP binding activates transcription in the presence of cAMP. E. coli catabolite activator protein
   6568..6598    +  promoter       lac promoter: promoter for the E. coli lac operon
   6606..6622    +  protein_bind   lac operator: The lac repressor binds to the lac operator to inhibit transcription in E. coli. This inhibition can be relieved by adding lactose or isopropyl-β-D-thiogalactopyranoside (IPTG). lac repressor encoded by lacI
   6667..6685    +  promoter       T3 promoter: promoter for bacteriophage T3 RNA polymerase
   6698..38      -  misc_feature   MCS (fragment) (across the origin): pBluescript multiple cloning site
