[The description below was written by a language model from this plasmid's Addgene catalogue record and pLannotate feature annotations shown in this document.]
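Description:
Gata4-GFP donor is a homology-directed repair template built in a pBluescript backbone and designed to knock an eGFP coding sequence into the mouse Gata4 locus, so that the fluorescent protein is fused to the C-terminus of the endogenous GATA4 transcription factor. The 6.7 kb plasmid is propagated in E. coli at high copy from a ColE1/pUC-type origin and selected with ampicillin through the β-lactamase gene. It also retains the usual pBluescript elements: an f1 origin, remnants of the lacZα/lac promoter region, and T3 and T7 promoters flanking what remains of the multiple cloning site, into which the donor region was assembled by Gibson cloning.

The insert consists of mouse genomic sequence flanking EGFP. In the upstream arm, the annotation detects two separate Gata4 coding fragments about 900 bp apart, consistent with two terminal exons separated by an intron. The second fragment ends only a few bases before the EGFP open reading frame, consistent with an in-frame fusion at the end of the Gata4 coding sequence. Roughly a kilobase of unannotated sequence follows EGFP before the vector backbone resumes, and this presumably constitutes the downstream homology arm, although the feature table does not label the arms or give their boundaries. No eukaryotic promoter, polyadenylation signal or mammalian selection cassette is annotated, in keeping with a design in which the reporter depends on the endogenous Gata4 regulatory sequences after integration. The associated work concerns generating targeted large insertions by microinjection into two-cell-stage mouse embryos, and the plasmid serves as the donor for making a Gata4-GFP fusion reporter allele. The record does not describe the nuclease or guide reagents used with it.
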