Addgene plasmid #113115: Gata4-GFP donor
Purpose: Donor plasmid for knock-in eGFP fusing to the c-terminal of mouse Gata4 coding sequence
Depositing lab: Janet Rossant. Publication: Efficient generation of targeted large insertions by microinjection into two-cell-stage mouse embryos. Gu B, Posfai E, Rossant J. Nat Biotechnol. 2018 Jun 11. pii: nbt.4166. doi: 10.1038/nbt.4166. PubMed 29889212.
Backbone
  Vector backbone: pbluescript
  Vector type: Synthetic Biology
Growth in bacteria
  Bacterial resistance: Ampicillin, 100 μg/mL
  Growth temperature: 37°C
  Growth strain: DH5alpha
  Copy number: High Copy
Gene/Insert
  Gene/Insert name: Gata4 donor region including homology arms and eGFP
  Species: M. musculus (mouse), Synthetic
  Cloning method: Gibson Cloning
  Sequencing primers: 5′ CACACAGGAAACAGCTATGAC; 3′ CGCAACTGTTGGGAAGGGC
Terms and licenses: Academic/Nonprofit Terms; Industry Terms: Not Available to Industry
How to cite: Gata4-GFP donor was a gift from Janet Rossant (Addgene plasmid # 113115 ; http://n2t.net/addgene:113115 ; RRID:Addgene_113115)
