>Addgene plasmid #113115 | Gata4-GFP donor | depositor partial sequence | sequence record 213386 | Gata4-GFP donor sequence 7026 bps
GGGGGATCCACTAGTTCTAGAGCGGCCGCCACCGCGGTGGAGCTCCAATTCGCCCTATAGTGAGTCGTAT
TACGCGCGCTCACTGGCCGTCGTTTTACAACGTCGTGACTGGGAAAACCCTGGCGTTACCCAACTTAATC
GCCTTGCAGCACATCCCCCTTTCGCCAGCTGGCGTAATAGCGAAGAGGCCCGCACCGATCGCCCTTCCCA
ACAGTTGCGCAGCCTGAATGGCGAATGGG
[124 nt withheld, positions 240-363]
C
[91 nt withheld, positions 365-455]
A
[49 nt withheld, positions 457-505]
CCTTTGACGTTGGAGTCCACGTTCTTT
[37 nt withheld, positions 533-569]
ACCCTATCTCGGTCTATTCTTTTGATTTATAAGGGATTTTGCCGATTTCGGCCTATTGGTTAAAAAATGA
GCTGATTTAACAAAAATTTAACGCGAATTTTAACAAAATATTAACGCTTACAATTTAGGTGGCACTTTTC
GGGGAAATGTGCGCGGAACCCCTATTTGTTTATTTTTCTAAATACATTCAAATATGTATCCGCTCATGAG
ACAATAACCCTGATAAATGCTTCAATAATATTGAAAAAGGAAGAGTATGAGTATTCAACATTTCCGTGTC
GCCCTTATTCCCTTTTTTGCGGCATTTTGCCTTCCTGTTTTTGCTCACCCAGAAACGCTGGTGAAAGTAA
AAGATGCTGAAGATCAGTTGGGTGCACGAGTGGGTTACATCGAACTGGATCTCAACAGCGGTAAGATCCT
TGAGAGTTTTCGCCCCGAAGAACGTTTTCCAATGATGAGCACTTTTAAAGTTCTGCTATGTGGCGCGGTA
TTATCCCGTATTGACGCCGGGCAAGAGCAACTCGGTCGCCGCATACACTATTCTCAGAATGACTTGGTTG
AGTACTCACCAGTCACAGAAAAGCATCTTACGGATGGCATGACAGTAAGAGAATTATGCAGTGCTGCCAT
AACCATGAGTGATAACACTGCGGCCAACTTACTTCTGACAACGATCGGAGGACCGAAGGAGCTAACCGCT
TTTTTGCACAACATGGGGGATCATGTAACTCGCCTTGATCGTTGGGAACCGGAGCTGAATGAAGCCATAC
CAAACGACGAGCGTGACACCACGATGCCTGTAGCAATGGCAACAACGTTGCGCAAACTATTAACTGGCGA
ACTACTTACTCTAGCTTCCCGGCAACAATTAATAGACTGGATGGAGGCGGATAAAGTTGCAGGACCACTT
CTGCGCTCGGCCCTTCCGGCTGGCTGGTTTATTGCTGATAAATCTGGAGCCGGTGAGCGTGGGTCTCGCG
GTATCATTGCAGCACTGGGGCCAGATGGTAAGCCCTCCCGTATCGTAGTTATCTACACGACGGGGAGTCA
GGCAACTATGGATGAACGAAATAGACAGATCGCTGAGATAGGTGCCTCACTGATTAAGCATTGGTAACTG
TCAGACCAAGTTTACTCATATATACTTTAGATTGATTTAAAACTTCATTTTTAATTTAAAAGGATCTAGG
TGAAGATCCTTTTTGATAATCTCATGACCAAAATCCCTTAACGTGAGTTTTCGTTCCACTGAGCGTCAGA
CCCCGTAGAAAAGATCAAAGGATCTTCTTGAGATCCTTTTTTTCTGCGCGTAATCTGCTGCTTGCAAACA
AAAAAACCACCGCTACCAGCGGTGGTTTGTTTGCCGGATCAAGAGCTACCAACTCTTTTTCCGAAGGTAA
CTGGCTTCAGCAGAGCGCAGATACCAAATACTGTCCTTCTAGTGTAGCCGTAGTTAGGCCACCACTTCAA
GAACTCTGTAGCACCGCCTACATACCTCGCTCTGCTAATCCTGTTACCAGTGGCTGCTGCCAGTGGCGAT
AAGTCGTGTCTTACCGGGTTGGACTCAAGACGATAGTTACCGGATAAGGCGCAGCGGTCGGGCTGAACGG
GGGGTTCGTGCACACAGCCCAGCTTGGAGCGAACGACCTACACCGAACTGAGATACCTACAGCGTGAGCT
ATGAGAAAGCGCCACGCTTCCCGAAGGGAGAAAGGCGGACAGGTATCCGGTAAGCGGCAGGGTCGGAACA
GGAGAGCGCACGAGGGAGCTTCCAGGGGGAAACGCCTGGTATCTTTATAGTCCTGTCGGGTTTCGCCACC
TCTGACTTGAGCGTCGATTTTTGTGATGCTCGTCAGGGGGGCGGAGCCTATGGAAAAACGCCAGCAACGC
GGCCTTTTTACGGTTCCTGGCCTTTTGCTGGCCTTTTGCTCACATGTTCTTTCCTGCGTTATCCCCTGAT
TCTGTGGATAACCGTATTACCGCCTTTGAGTGAGCTGATACCGCTCGCCGCAGCCGAACGACCGAGCGCA
GCGAGTCAGTGAGCGAGGAAGCGGAAGAGCGCCCAATACGCAAACCGCCTCTCCCCGCGCGTTGGCCGAT
TCATTAATGCAGCTGGCACGACAGGTTTCCCGACTGGAAAGCGGGCAGTGAGCGCAACGCAATTAATGTG
AGTTAGCTCACTCATTAGGCACCCCAGGCTTTACACTTTATGCTTCCGGCTCGTATGTTGTGTGGAATTG
TGAGCGGATAACAATTTCACACAGGAAACAGCTATGACCATGATTACGCCAAGCGCGCAATTAACCCTCA
CTAAAGGGAACAAAAGCTGGGTACCGGGCCCCCCCTCGAGGTCGACGGTATCGATAAGCTTGATATCGAA
TTCCAGACTGTGACTACAGCAGAGCCCCTGGGTAACCTCCCTCATCCTGTGTGGCAGGCACAGGAAGAAC
AGGCACTGGGTTCAGTGGAGTAGCCCTCAACCCCTAAGTGGAAATCCAGAAAAGTAAATTCCATAGCAGA
ATCTGTTCTGGAGAGCACAGGGCATTTTTAATCTCGACTCATCCCAAGCAGTGTGGCTATCCACACTTCA
CTACAGAGAAATTAACACAGTTAATTATGAGTTGGCGTCCCAGAACCCTCTGGCAGTATCCTGCAATATA
TAGTATTTGCATTTAAGAAGCAGTATCAAGAGTGTAGAATCCCAAAATACAACGTGGTCTCCAGGATCGC
CTCTCCTGGATCTAGGGTCGTGAGGGAATCAGAGACTTTTGAAAAGGTTCCCTTGAGGCTGGTGATGCAG
CTCGGTGGGTAGGGTGCTTACTTAGCATGCACAAAGTCCTGGCTTCAGCCCCCAGCATTCCATAAACCGG
GCATGGCGGCAGAGGCTTGTAAACCCAGCCCTTGGGAGGCGGAGGCAGGAATGTCAGTTCAGTGGCATCC
TTACCTACACAGTGAGTTTGTGACCAGCCTGGGCTGCAGCGGTTTTTACAAGAAGGTAAAATGGTCTCCT
TGGGATTTTGATGCTTCTGCCCTATTTTGAGAACTGCTCCACCCCCCAACCCAGCAAGTATAAAAAAGGC
CTCTGTCCCTGTAGCTGGACTGGGTCTCCTGACTCTGCCTCCTCCTTTGCAGGTCCTGCTGGTGAGACCC
TCCCTCCCTCCAGTGGTGCCTCCAGCGGTAACTCCAGCAATGCCACTAGCAGCAGCAGCAGCAGTGAAGA
GATGCGCCCCATCAAGACAGAGCCCGGGCTGTCATCTCACTATGGGCACAGCAGCTCCATGTCCCAGGTG
GGCAGGGGGACGGAGTTGATCCCAGTAGCCAGTCTTGCCTTGGGAAATGAGCTGTAGACTGGCCCTAAGC
TATTGGCCTCCAAGCAGCCCAGCCTCTGAGCCCTTGGTACCTCTTGTCCAGCTCCACTGATTTAGACACA
AAGAATATCACAGGCTTAAGGTTTAGCGCCTTCCTGTGCTGGGTGGGGCCTTTGGGAACAAGGAGAAGGA
CTCAGGGACTGCACCCGGGGTGCATGTGGCAGATAGTACAACTGCTCCCTGAGTCAGTCTTGAGTGTTGG
GGTTGGAAGCAGATTTGGACTCTAGAGCTTGCAGAGCTTTGAGCCTAGCCTTGAAGGATTTTCAGAGGAG
GAGGCAGGAAGACGGTGTGAGCATGTCATAGACTTGGGAACCACAGAGGGTGGGAAGCTGTTTTCATGAG
CTCTAGGTTCCCGAGAGCCTCCGAGTGGCCCTACAAGGGACCGTGCCCTCTTGCAGGTCTGATGGCACCT
CTGTTCCTCTGCCTTTTAGGGGATGAGGAAGTCACAGGTTCCCTTTCCCAGCACTGCCACCCAATGGTTG
AGAATTCTACCATCAGAGTAAACTAGAGAGAACCTGGCTCCACAGAAGTGAGAGTGCTAGAACCCTTTCA
GGTGGAGCGGGTGACCTCAGTTGGACCCAGAAGACCTCTATCTGACCAGGGAGTGGTGATAAGAGTGTCT
CCTGTGGCTGCCAGAGCTTTCTGAGAAAGCACAGCAGCACAAAACTCCTGGGTTGTACCTCTGGTTACAG
TGCTCAGAAGCCAACGTGGAAGCACACAGACCCTCTGCGGCTGGACCCTAGGGCCTAGGGAAGCAGCTAG
TCTTACTCCCTCATTCCCTCCCCAACCCTGGTCCTCGGATCTCCAGGAGCATCCTATGGCTCACTGTGCT
CTCTGCCTTCCAGACATTCAGTACTGTGTCCGGCCACGGGCCCTCCATCCATCCAGTGCTGTCTGCTCTG
AAGCTGTCCCCACAAGGCTATGCATCTCCTGTCACTCAGACATCGCAGGCCAGCTCCAAGCAGGACTCTT
GGAACAGCCTGGTCCTGGCTGACAGTCATGGGGACATAATCACCGCGGAATTCATGGTGAGCAAGGGCGA
GGAGCTGTTCACCGGGGTGGTGCCCATCCTGGTCGAGCTGGACGGCGACGTAAACGGCCACAAGTTCAGC
GTGTCCGGCGAGGGCGAGGGCGATGCCACCTACGGCAAGCTGACCCTGAAGTTCATCTGCACCACCGGCA
AGCTGCCCGTGCCCTGGCCCACCCTCGTGACCACCCTGACCTACGGCGTGCAGTGCTTCAGCCGCTACCC
CGACCACATGAAGCAGCACGACTTCTTCAAGTCCGCCATGCCCGAAGGCTACGTCCAGGAGCGCACCATC
TTCTTCAAGGACGACGGCAACTACAAGACCCGCGCCGAGGTGAAGTTCGAGGGCGACACCCTGGTGAACC
GCATCGAGCTGAAGGGCATCGACTTCAAGGAGGACGGCAACATCCTGGGGCACAAGCTGGAGTACAACTA
CAACAGCCACAACGTCTATATCATGGCCGACAAGCAGAAGAACGGCATCAAGGTGAACTTCAAGATCCGC
CACAACATCGAGGACGGCAGCGTGCAGCTCGCCGACCACTACCAGCAGAACACCCCCATCGGCGACGGCC
CCGTGCTGCTGCCCGACAACCACTACCTGAGCACCCAGTCCGCCCTGAGCAAAGACCCCAACGAGAAGCG
CGATCACATGGTCCTGCTGGAGTTCGTGACCGCCGCCGGGATCACTCTCGGCATGGACGAGCTGTACAAG
TGACCCGGGTCAGCGCCCCCCCTTCCCTCTTCAAATTCCTGCTCGGACTTGGGACGTGGGGGCCAGCAAA
GTAAAAGGCTGGGGCACCCTTGGCCAGCCCCTTTGTCTGGGAACAACTCCTGAAGAACAACTGGGTAGAA
CTTGAAGTTGTTGACAATCACTTAGGGATATGGGTGTTCCGGGTTGTTCAAACACCTTTCCAGGTGGAGC
ACTGGAAAAGCCTGCGTTCTTACAGAGAAGCCCACCTTGGCTGCAAGCACAGCACAGTGAGGCAAGAGAC
TTCTTCCTTCCTTATTCTCCACCTGCCTGTCCAGGACAGACACATAATCTCCTTCACCCCAGCTCCCCAC
CCAGTTGTGGTGGTGGGTTTTTCTTTGTGATCCTAGAGTGGCTGTAGGGGCGGAGGCTTCAAGACACCAT
CTACAGTCTGAGCAGGGTGTCTACTTGTTGTAGACTAGACATAGAAGCCCTGCCCTTGTCCAACACTCCC
CTTGCTTGAGGCATGGCACATCTCTGCATGTCCCATACCAGATCTGACTCCAAAGTGCTGGGTTCAATGC
AGATGTTACTGAATGCTTCCTGGGGAGATTAGGTGAGGGGAAGGCACATCACCCATCACACAGAATAGCT
TCATCAAATCGCAGCCTGGCCATGGTGCCTTCCCTTCCTCTCCCAGGAACATCAAACCCCTTGCTCTCCA
GCCTGAACATCTACCCTCTGCAAAAGTAGAGCCCAGTTGTGCAGCTAATGCCACTAGGTGCTATATCCCA
GCATCCTTTTCACCCCTTCACACACAGGGGTTCCAAGGAGGAACAAAACCTGCTACCAAAGCAGCCTTGG
TGACTATGGCTCATCTGCACCTCAGGGGGTGGGGGAGGGCCCTCTGGAGGTTGTGTCTACAGCACAATAC
TGTTCCCAGGACTCTAGCTTGCTTGCCCCGAGCCTGCCAAGCCAAGCCCTCTTAAGTCAGACAGTTACCT
GGCTCTGGGACTTTCTCCAGCACAGATCCTTTGTCTAGAAAATACAGACTGTCCCGGGGGATCCACTAGT
TCTAGAGCGGCCGCCACCGCGGTGGAGCTCCAATTCGCCCTATAGTGAGTCGTATTACGCGCGCTCACTG
GCCGTCGTTTTACAACGTCGTGACTGGGAAAACCCTGGCGTTACCCAACTTAATCGCCTTGCAGCACATC
CCCCTTTCGCCAGCTGGCGTAATAGCGAAGAGGCCCGCACCGATCGCCCTTCCCAACAGTTGCGCAGCCT
GAATGGCGAATGGG
[73 nt withheld, positions 6954-7026]
